Addgene plasmid #107215: ecAT3.10
Purpose: Mammalian expression plasmid to target the ecAT3.10 extracellular ATP sensor to the cell surface.
Depositing lab: Mathew Tantama. Publication: Imaging extracellular ATP with a genetically-encoded, ratiometric fluorescent sensor. Conley JM, Radhakrishnan S, Valentino SA, Tantama M. PLoS One. 2017 Nov 9;12(11):e0187481. doi: 10.1371/journal.pone.0187481. eCollection 2017. PONE-D-17-19632 PubMed 29121644.
Backbone
  Vector backbone: pCMV(MinDis) [variant of pDisplay]
  Backbone manufacturer: modified from Invitrogen
  Backbone size w/o insert (bp): 5000
  Total vector size (bp): 7074
  Modifications to backbone: From pDisplay: Hemagglutinin (HA) tag removed
  Vector type: Mammalian Expression
  Selectable markers: Neomycin (select with G418)
Growth in bacteria
  Bacterial resistance: Ampicillin, 100 μg/mL
  Growth temperature: 37°C
  Growth strain: DH5alpha
  Copy number: High Copy
Gene/Insert
  Gene/Insert name: ecAT3.10
  Species: Synthetic
  Insert size (bp): 2070
  Promoter: CMV
  Cloning method: Gibson Cloning
  Sequencing primers: 5′ CMV Forward; 3′ BGHR
Terms and licenses: Academic/Nonprofit Terms; Industry Terms: Not Available to Industry
How to cite: ecAT3.10 was a gift from Mathew Tantama (Addgene plasmid # 107215 ; http://n2t.net/addgene:107215 ; RRID:Addgene_107215)
