[The description below was written by a language model from this plasmid's Addgene catalogue record and pLannotate feature annotations shown in this document.]
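Description:
ecAT3.10 is a 7,074 bp mammalian expression plasmid built on pCMV(MinDis), a variant of the pDisplay surface-display vector from which the hemagglutinin tag has been removed. It is propagated in E. coli as a high-copy plasmid through a ColE1/pUC-type origin with ampicillin selection (AmpR under its bla promoter), and also carries an f1 phage origin. For selection in mammalian cells, an SV40 early promoter drives the Tn5 NeoR/KanR gene, terminated by an HSV TK polyadenylation signal, allowing G418 selection. The automated annotation also flags several short fragments (a truncated HIV-1 LTR match, partial ble, SV40 promoter and bGH poly(A) pieces) that are probably backbone remnants or incidental matches rather than functional parts.

The payload is a roughly 2.1 kb synthetic open reading frame, inserted by Gibson assembly and expressed from the CMV enhancer/promoter, with a bGH polyadenylation signal downstream; a T7 promoter sits upstream of the coding region. The fusion begins with the mouse Igκ leader, which directs the protein into the secretory pathway, followed by a cyan fluorescent protein, a bacterial F-type ATP synthase epsilon subunit (annotated as atpC, best match Geobacillus kaustophilus) and the yellow fluorescent protein mVenus, and ends in the PDGFRβ transmembrane domain, which anchors the sensor in the plasma membrane facing outward. The epsilon subunit serves as the ATP-binding module between the two fluorophores, an arrangement consistent with a FRET-type ratiometric readout of the cyan and yellow signals. The plasmid is used to display this genetically encoded sensor on the cell surface for ratiometric imaging of extracellular ATP.
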