Features (pLannotate 1.2.2; 21 found; start..end, strand, type, name):
     26..405     +  enhancer       CMV enhancer: human cytomegalovirus immediate early enhancer
    406..606     +  promoter       CMV promoter: human cytomegalovirus (CMV) immediate early promoter
    608..638     +  LTR            5' LTR (truncated) (fragment): truncated 5' long terminal repeat (LTR) from HIV-1
    654..672     +  promoter       T7 promoter: promoter for bacteriophage T7 RNA polymerase
    753..815     +  sig_peptide    Igκ leader: leader sequence from mouse immunoglobulin κ light chain
    825..1505    +  CDS            Enhanced Cyan-Emitting GFP: Enhanced Cyan-Emitting GFP is a basic (constitutively fluorescent) cyan fluorescent protein published in 2002, derived from Aequorea victoria.
   1512..1910    +  CDS            atpC: ATPE_GEOKA - Experimental evidence at protein level: Swiss-Prot protein existence level 1. Produces ATP from ADP in the presence of a proton gradient across the membrane. From Geobacillus kaustophilus (strain HTA426).
   1917..2633    +  CDS            mVenus: mVenus is a basic (constitutively fluorescent) yellow fluorescent protein published in 2006, derived from Aequorea victoria. It is reported to be a rapidly-maturing monomer with moderate acid sensitivity.
   2673..2819    +  CDS            PDGFRβ TM domain: transmembrane domain from platelet derived growth factor receptor beta
   2847..2958    +  polyA_signal   bGH poly(A) signal: bovine growth hormone polyadenylation signal
   3075..3093    +  promoter       SV40 promoter (fragment): SV40 enhancer and early promoter
   3203..3791    -  rep_origin     ori: high-copy-number ColE1/pMB1/pBR322/pUC origin of replication
   4013..4029    +  polyA_signal   bGH poly(A) signal (fragment): bovine growth hormone polyadenylation signal
   4120..4167    -  polyA_signal   HSV TK poly(A) signal: herpes simplex virus thymidine kinase polyadenylation signal (Cole and Stacy, 1985)
   4226..4378    -  CDS            ble (fragment): BLE_KLEPN - Experimental evidence at protein level: Swiss-Prot protein existence level 1. Binding protein with a strong affinity to the bleomycin family of antibiotics. Binds to CL990; an antimitotic-antibiotic compound. From Klebsiella pneumoniae.
   4399..5193    -  CDS            NeoR/KanR: aminoglycoside phosphotransferase from Tn5; aph(3')-II (or nptII); confers resistance to neomycin, kanamycin, and G418 (Geneticin®)
   5228..5581    -  promoter       SV40 promoter: SV40 enhancer and early promoter
   5583..5600    -  promoter       AmpR promoter (fragment): bla
   5641..6501    -  CDS            AmpR: β-lactamase; bla; confers resistance to ampicillin, carbenicillin, and related antibiotics
   6502..6606    -  promoter       AmpR promoter: bla
   6633..7061    +  rep_origin     f1 ori (sequence partly withheld): f1 bacteriophage origin of replication; arrow indicates direction of (+) strand synthesis
>Addgene plasmid #107215 | ecAT3.10 | addgene full sequence | sequence record 207273 | Addgene NGS Result
AACGCTTACAATTTACGCGCGCGTTGACATTGATTATTGACTAGTTATTAATAGTAATCAATTACGGGGT
CATTAGTTCATAGCCCATATATGGAGTTCCGCGTTACATAACTTACGGTAAATGGCCCGCCTGGCTGACC
GCCCAACGACCCCCGCCCATTGACGTCAATAATGACGTATGTTCCCATAGTAACGCCAATAGGGACTTTC
CATTGACGTCAATGGGTGGAGTATTTACGGTAAACTGCCCACTTGGCAGTACATCAAGTGTATCATATGC
CAAGTACGCCCCCTATTGACGTCAATGACGGTAAATGGCCCGCCTGGCATTATGCCCAGTACATGACCTT
ATGGGACTTTCCTACTTGGCAGTACATCTACGTATTAGTCATCGCTATTACCATGGTGATGCGGTTTTGG
CAGTACATCAATGGGCGTGGATAGCGGTTTGACTCACGGGGATTTCCAAGTCTCCACCCCATTGACGTCA
ATGGGAGTTTGTTTTGGCACCAAAATCAACGGGACTTTCCAAAATGTCGTAACAACTCCGCCCCATTGAC
GCAAATGGGCGGTAGGCGTGTACGGTGGGAGGTCTATATAAGCAGAACTCTCTGGCTAACTAGAGAACCC
ACTGCTTACTGGCTTATCGAAATTAATACGACTCACTATAGGGAGACCCAAGCTTGGTACCGAACTCGGA
TCCACTAGTAACGGCCGCCAGTGTGCTGGAATTCGGCTTGGGGATATCCACCATGGAGACAGACACACTC
CTGCTATGGGTACTGCTGCTCTGGGTTCCAGGTTCCACTGGTGACAGAATGGTGAGCAAGGGCGAGGAGC
TGTTCACCGGGGTGGTGCCCATCCTGGTCGAGCTGGACGGCGACGTAAACGGCCACAGGTTCAGCGTGTC
CGGCGAGGGCGAGGGCGATGCCACCTACGGCAAGCTGACCCTGAAGTTCATCTGCACCACCGGCAAGCTG
CCCGTGCCCTGGCCCACCCTCGTGACCACCCTGACCTGGGGCGTGCAGTGCTTCGCCCGCTACCCCGACC
ACATGAAGCAGCACGACTTCTTCAAGTCCGCCATGCCCGAAGGCTACGTCCAGGAGCGTACCATCTTCTT
CAAGGACGACGGCAACTACAAGACCCGCGCCGAGGTGAAGTTCGAGGGCGACACCCTGGTGAACCGCATC
GAGCTGAAGGGCATCGACTTCAAGGAGGACGGCAACATCCTGGGGCACAAGCTGGAGTACAACTACATCA
GCCACAACGTCTATATCACCGCCGACAAGCAGAAGAACGGCATCAAGGCCCACTTCAAGATCCGCCACAA
CATCGAGGACGGCGGCGTGCAGCTCGCCGACCACTACCAGCAGAACACCCCCATCGGCGACGGCCCCGTG
CTGCTGCCCGACAACCACTACCTGAGCACCCAGTCCAAGCTGAGCAAAGACCCCAACGAGAAGCGCGATC
ACATGGTCCTGCTGGAGTTCGTGACCGCCGCCGGTATCGATATGAAAACGATCCACGTGAGCGTCACTAC
TCCTGATGGCCCGGTGTACGAAGACGATGTTGAAATGGTCAGCGTCAAAGCGAAAAGCGGCGAGCTCGGC
ATTTTGCCGGGGCACATTCCGCTTAAGGCCCCGCTCGAGATCAGCGCGGCCCGGCTGAAAAAAGGCGGCA
AAACGCAATACATTGCCGTCAGCGGCGGCAATTTGGAAGTCCGCCCGGACAAAGTGACGATTAACGCTCA
AGCTGCTGAACGGGCGGAGGACATTGACGTCCTCCGCGCCAAAGCGGCGAAAGAGCGGGCGGAGCGCCGC
CTGCAAAGCCAGCAGGACGACATCGACTTCAAACGGGCCGAACTGGCGTTAAAACGCGCCATGAACCGTT
TGAGCGTTGCCGAAATGAAGGAATTCATGGTGAGCAAGGGCGAGGAGCTGTTCACCGGGGTGGTGCCCAT
CCTGGTCGAGCTGGACGGCGACGTAAACGGCCACAAGTTCAGCGTGTCCGGCGAGGGCGAGGGCGATGCC
ACCTACGGCAAGCTGACCCTGAAGCTGATCTGCACCACCGGCAAGCTGCCCGTGCCCTGGCCCACCCTCG
TGACCACCCTGGGCTACGGCCTGCAGTGCTTCGCCCGCTACCCCGACCACATGAAGCAGCACGACTTCTT
CAAGTCCGCCATGCCCGAAGGCTACGTCCAGGAGCGCACCATCTTCTTCAAGGACGACGGCAACTACAAG
ACCCGCGCCGAGGTGAAGTTCGAGGGCGACACCCTGGTGAACCGCATCGAGCTGAAGGGCATCGACTTCA
AGGAGGACGGCAACATCCTGGGGCACAAGCTGGAGTACAACTACAACAGCCACAACGTCTATATCACCGC
CGACAAGCAGAAGAACGGCATCAAGGCCAACTTCAAGATCCGCCACAACATCGAGGACGGCGGCGTGCAG
CTCGCCGACCACTACCAGCAGAACACCCCCATCGGCGACGGCCCCGTGCTGCTGCCCGACAACCACTACC
TGAGCTACCAGTCCAAGCTGAGCAAAGACCCCAACGAGAAGCGCGATCACATGGTCCTGCTGGAGTTCGT
GACCGCCGCCGGGATCACTCTCGGCATGGACGAGCTGTACAAGGTCGACGAACAAAAACTCATCTCAGAA
GAGGATCTGAATGCTGTGGGCCAGGACACGCAGGAGGTCATCGTGGTGCCACACTCCTTGCCCTTTAAGG
TGGTGGTGATCTCAGCCATCCTGGCCCTGGTGGTGCTCACCATCATCTCCCTTATCATCCTCATCATGCT
TTGGCAGAAGAAGCCACGTTAGGCGGCCGCTCGAGATCAGCCTCGACTGTGCCTTCTAGTTGCCAGCCAT
CTGTTGTTTGCCCCTCCCCCGTGCCTTCCTTGACCCTGGAAGGTGCCACTCCCACTGTCCTTTCCTAATA
AAATGAGGAAATTGCATCGCATTGTCTGAGTAGGTGTCATTCTATTCTGGGGGGTGGGGTGGGGCAGGAC
AGCAAGGGGGAGGATTGGGAAGACAATAGCAGGCGTGCTGGGGATGCGGTGGGCTCTATGGCTTCTGAGG
CGGAAAGAACCAGTGGCGGTAATACGGTTATCCACAGAATCAGGGGATAACGCAGGAAAGAACATGTGAG
CAAAAGGCCAGCAAAAGGCCAGGAACCGTAAAAAGGCCGCGTTGCTGGCGTTTTTCCATAGGCTCCGCCC
CCCTGACGAGCATCACAAAAATCGACGCTCAAGTCAGAGGTGGCGAAACCCGACAGGACTATAAAGATAC
CAGGCGTTTCCCCCTGGAAGCTCCCTCGTGCGCTCTCCTGTTCCGACCCTGCCGCTTACCGGATACCTGT
CCGCCTTTCTCCCTTCGGGAAGCGTGGCGCTTTCTCATAGCTCACGCTGTAGGTATCTCAGTTCGGTGTA
GGTCGTTCGCTCCAAGCTGGGCTGTGTGCACGAACCCCCCGTTCAGCCCGACCGCTGCGCCTTATCCGGT
AACTATCGTCTTGAGTCCAACCCGGTAAGACACGACTTATCGCCACTGGCAGCAGCCACTGGTAACAGGA
TTAGCAGAGCGAGGTATGTAGGCGGTGCTACAGAGTTCTTGAAGTGGTGGCCTAACTACGGCTACACTAG
AAGAACAGTATTTGGTATCTGCGCTCTGCTGAAGCCAGTTACCTTCGGAAAAAGAGTTGGTAGCTCTTGA
TCCGGCAAACAAACCACCGCTGGTAGCGGTGGTTTTTTTGTTTGCAAGCAGCAGATTACGCGCAGAAAAA
AAGGATCTCAAGAAGATCCTTTGATCTTTTCTACGGGGTCTGACGCTCAGTGGAACGAAAACTCACGTTA
AGGGATTTTGGTCATGAGATTATCAAAAAGGATCTTCACCTAGATCCTTTTAAATTAAAAATGAAGTTTT
AAATCAATCTAAAGTATATATGAGTAACCTGAGGCTATGGCAGGGCCTGCCGCCCCGACGTTGGCTGCGA
GCCCTGGGCCTTCACCCGAACTTGGGGGGTGGGGTGGGGAAAAGGAAGAAACGCGGGCGTATTGGCCCCA
ATGGGGTCTCGGTGGGGTATCGACAGAGTGCCAGCCCTGGGACCGAACCCCGCGTTTATGAACAAACGAC
CCAACACCGTGCGTTTTATTCTGTCTTTTTATTGCCGTCATAGCGCGGGTTCCTTCCGGTATTGTCTCCT
TCCGTGTTTCAGTTAGCCTCCCCCTAGGGTGGGCGAAGAACTCCAGCATGAGATCCCCGCGCTGGAGGAT
CATCCAGCCGGCGTCCCGGAAAACGATTCCGAAGCCCAACCTTTCATAGAAGGCGGCGGTGGAATCGAAA
TCTCGTGATGGCAGGTTGGGCGTCGCTTGGTCGGTCATTTCGAACCCCAGAGTCCCGCTCAGAAGAACTC
GTCAAGAAGGCGATAGAAGGCGATGCGCTGCGAATCGGGAGCGGCGATACCGTAAAGCACGAGGAAGCGG
TCAGCCCATTCGCCGCCAAGCTCTTCAGCAATATCACGGGTAGCCAACGCTATGTCCTGATAGCGGTCCG
CCACACCCAGCCGGCCACAGTCGATGAATCCAGAAAAGCGGCCATTTTCCACCATGATATTCGGCAAGCA
GGCATCGCCATGGGTCACGACGAGATCCTCGCCGTCGGGCTTGCTCGCCTTGAGCCTGGCGAACAGTTCG
GCTGGCGCGAGCCCCTGATGCTCTTCGTCCAGATCATCCTGATCGACAAGACCGGCTTCCATCCGAGTAC
GTGCTCGCTCGATGCGATGTTTCGCTTGGTGGTCGAATGGGCAGGTAGCCGGATCAAGCGTATGCAGCCG
CCGCATTGCATCAGCCATGATGGATACTTTCTCGGCAGGAGCAAGGTGAGATGACAGGAGATCCTGCCCC
GGCACTTCGCCCAATAGCAGCCAGTCCCTTCCCGCTTCAGTGACAACGTCGAGCACAGCTGCGCAAGGAA
CGCCCGTCGTGGCCAGCCACGATAGCCGCGCTGCCTCGTCTTGCAGTTCATTCAGGGCACCGGACAGGTC
GGTCTTGACAAAAAGAACCGGGCGCCCCTGCGCTGACAGCCGGAACACGGCGGCATCAGAGCAGCCGATT
GTCTGTTGTGCCCAGTCATAGCCGAATAGCCTCTCCACCCAAGCGGCCGGAGAACCTGCGTGCAATCCAT
CTTGTTCAATCATGCGAAACGATCCTCATCCTGTCTCTTGATCGATCTTTGCAAAAGCCTAGGCCTCCAA
AAAAGCCTCCTCACTACTTCTGGAATAGCTCAGAGGCCGGGCCTCGGCCTCTGCATAAATAAAAAAAATT
AGTCAGCCATGGGGCGGAGAATGGGCGGAACTGGGCGGAGTTAGGGGCGGGATGGGCGGAGTTAGGGGCG
GGACTATGGTTGCTGACTAATTGAGATGCTTGCTTTGCATACTTCTGCCTGCTGGGGAGCCTGGGGACTT
TCCACACCTGGTTGCTGACTAATTGAGATGCTTGCTTTGCATACTTCTGCCTGCTGGGGAGCCTGGGGAC
TTTCCACACCCTAACTGACACACATTCCACAGCTGGTTCTTTCCGCCTCAGGACTCTTCCTTTTTCAATA
AATCAATCTAAAGTATATATGAGTAAACTTGGTCTGACAGTTACCAATGCTTAATCAGTGAGGCACCTAT
CTCAGCGATCTGTCTATTTCGTTCATCCATAGTTGCCTGACTCCCCGTCGTGTAGATAACTACGATACGG
GAGGGCTTACCATCTGGCCCCAGTGCTGCAATGATACCGCGAGACCCACGCTCACCGGCTCCAGATTTAT
CAGCAATAAACCAGCCAGCCGGAAGGGCCGAGCGCAGAAGTGGTCCTGCAACTTTATCCGCCTCCATCCA
GTCTATTAATTGTTGCCGGGAAGCTAGAGTAAGTAGTTCGCCAGTTAATAGTTTGCGCAACGTTGTTGCC
ATTGCTACAGGCATCGTGGTGTCACGCTCGTCGTTTGGTATGGCTTCATTCAGCTCCGGTTCCCAACGAT
CAAGGCGAGTTACATGATCCCCCATGTTGTGCAAAAAAGCGGTTAGCTCCTTCGGTCCTCCGATCGTTGT
CAGAAGTAAGTTGGCCGCAGTGTTATCACTCATGGTTATGGCAGCACTGCATAATTCTCTTACTGTCATG
CCATCCGTAAGATGCTTTTCTGTGACTGGTGAGTACTCAACCAAGTCATTCTGAGAATAGTGTATGCGGC
GACCGAGTTGCTCTTGCCCGGCGTCAATACGGGATAATACCGCGCCACATAGCAGAACTTTAAAAGTGCT
CATCATTGGAAAACGTTCTTCGGGGCGAAAACTCTCAAGGATCTTACCGCTGTTGAGATCCAGTTCGATG
TAACCCACTCGTGCACCCAACTGATCTTCAGCATCTTTTACTTTCACCAGCGTTTCTGGGTGAGCAAAAA
CAGGAAGGCAAAATGCCGCAAAAAAGGGAATAAGGGCGACACGGAAATGTTGAATACTCATACTCTTCCT
TTTTCAATATTATTGAAGCATTTATCAGGGTTATTGTCTCATGAGCGGATACATATTTGAATGTATTTAG
AAAAATAAACAAATAGGGGTTCCGCGCACATTTCCCCGAAAAGTGCCACCTG
[124 nt withheld, positions 6633-6756]
C
[91 nt withheld, positions 6758-6848]
A
[49 nt withheld, positions 6850-6898]
CCTTTGACGTTGGAGTCCACGTTCTTT
[37 nt withheld, positions 6926-6962]
ACCCTATCTCGGTCTATTCTTTTGATTTATAAGGGATTTTGCCGATTTCGGCCTATTGGTTAAAAAATGA
GCTGATTTAACAAAAATTTAACGCGAATTTTAACAAAATATT
